Addgene plasmid #45205: Hec1 mCherry Plk1 T210D
Depositing lab: Michael Lampson. Depositing organization: University of Pennsylvania. Publication: Polo-like kinase-1 regulates kinetochore-microtubule dynamics and spindle checkpoint silencing. Liu D, Davydenko O, Lampson MA. J Cell Biol. 2012 Aug 20;198(4):491-9. doi: 10.1083/jcb.201205090. PubMed 22908307.
Backbone
  Vector backbone: pcDNA3.1
  Backbone size w/o insert (bp): 5348
  Total vector size (bp): 9865
  Vector type: Mammalian Expression
Growth in bacteria
  Bacterial resistance: Ampicillin, 100 μg/mL
  Growth temperature: 37°C
  Growth strain: DH5alpha
  Copy number: High Copy
Gene/Insert
  Gene/Insert name: Hec1-targeted mCherry Plk1 T210D (alt name: pDL031)
  Insert size (bp): 4510
  Mutation: Plk1 T210D mutation
  Promoter: T7
  Tag / fusion protein: mCherry
  Cloning method: Restriction Enzyme; 5′ cloning site AscI (not destroyed); 3′ cloning site XbaI (not destroyed)
  Sequencing primers: 5′ not available; 3′ not available
Terms and licenses: Academic/Nonprofit Terms; Industry Terms: Not Available to Industry
How to cite: Hec1 mCherry Plk1 T210D was a gift from Michael Lampson (Addgene plasmid # 45205 ; http://n2t.net/addgene:45205 ; RRID:Addgene_45205)
