[The description below was written by a language model from this plasmid's Addgene catalogue record and pLannotate feature annotations shown in this document.]
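Description:
Hec1 mCherry Plk1 T210D (also called pDL031) is a mammalian expression plasmid of 9,865 bp built on the pcDNA3.1 backbone. It is propagated in E. coli at high copy through a ColE1/pUC-type origin with ampicillin selection from the β-lactamase gene. It also carries an f1 origin and an SV40 promoter-driven neomycin phosphotransferase cassette with an SV40 poly(A) signal, which would allow G418 selection of stably transfected mammalian cells. The short fragments annotated as an HIV-1 LTR, ble, lacI and a second SV40 promoter piece are probably backbone remnants or annotation matches rather than functional parts.

The roughly 4.5 kb insert, cloned between AscI and XbaI, is a single three-part fusion: human NDC80 (Hec1), then mCherry, then human Plk1 carrying the T210D substitution, with a short multiple-cloning-site linker before Plk1. The catalogue lists T7 as the promoter. The feature table shows the T7 promoter lying just upstream of the coding region and downstream of the CMV immediate-early enhancer and promoter, so expression in mammalian cells is driven by CMV, while T7 would permit in vitro transcription. The bovine growth hormone poly(A) signal terminates the transcript.

Hec1 is a component of the outer-kinetochore NDC80 complex, so it acts here as a targeting module that tethers the kinase to kinetochores, and mCherry allows red fluorescent visualisation of the fusion. T210 lies in the Plk1 activation loop, and an aspartate at this position is generally used as a phosphomimetic, activating change. In line with the associated study, the construct is suited to testing how persistent Plk1 activity at kinetochores affects kinetochore–microtubule dynamics and spindle checkpoint silencing.
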