Features (pLannotate 1.2.2; 24 found; start..end, strand, type, name):
     28..80      -  misc_feature   bom (fragment): basis of mobility region from pBR322
    235..614     +  enhancer       CMV enhancer: human cytomegalovirus immediate early enhancer
    615..818     +  promoter       CMV promoter: human cytomegalovirus (CMV) immediate early promoter
    814..847     +  LTR            5' LTR (truncated) (fragment): truncated 5' long terminal repeat (LTR) from HIV-1
    863..881     +  promoter       T7 promoter: promoter for bacteriophage T7 RNA polymerase
    909..2834    +  CDS            NDC80: NDC80_HUMAN - Also known as HEC, HEC1, KNTC2. Experimental evidence at protein level: Swiss-Prot protein existence level 1. Acts as a component of the essential kinetochore-associated NDC80 complex, which is required for chromosome segregation and spindle checkpoint activity (PubMed:9315664, PubMed:12351790, PubMed:14654001, PubMed:14699129, PubMed:15062103, PubMed:15235793, PubMed:15239953, PubMed:15548592, PubMed:16732327). Required for kinetochore integrity and the organization of stable microtubule binding sites in the outer plate of the kinetochore (PubMed:15548592). The NDC80 complex syn
   2856..3563    +  CDS            mCherry: mCherry is a basic (constitutively fluorescent) red fluorescent protein published in 2004, derived from Discosoma sp.. It is reported to be a very rapidly-maturing monomer with low acid sensitivity.
   3564..3589    +  misc_feature   MCS (fragment): multiple cloning site
   3591..5399    +  CDS            PLK1: PLK1_HUMAN - Also known as PLK. Experimental evidence at protein level: Swiss-Prot protein existence level 1. Serine/threonine-protein kinase that performs several important functions throughout M phase of the cell cycle, including the regulation of centrosome maturation and spindle assembly, the removal of cohesins from chromosome arms, the inactivation of anaphase- promoting complex/cyclosome (APC/C) inhibitors, and the regulation of mitotic exit and cytokinesis. Polo-like kinase proteins acts by binding and phosphorylating proteins are that already phosphorylated on a specific motif recogni
   5421..5439    -  promoter       SP6 promoter: promoter for bacteriophage SP6 RNA polymerase
   5465..5689    +  polyA_signal   bGH poly(A) signal: bovine growth hormone polyadenylation signal
   5693..5714    +  promoter       SV40 promoter (fragment): SV40 enhancer and early promoter
   5735..6163    +  rep_origin     f1 ori (sequence partly withheld): f1 bacteriophage origin of replication; arrow indicates direction of (+) strand synthesis
   6177..6506    +  promoter       SV40 promoter: SV40 enhancer and early promoter
   6573..7364    +  CDS            neo: KKA2_KLEPN - Also known as kan, nptII. Experimental evidence at protein level: Swiss-Prot protein existence level 1. Resistance to kanamycin, neomycin, paromomycin, ribostamycin, butirosin and gentamicin B. From Klebsiella pneumoniae.
   7388..7546    +  CDS            ble (fragment): BLE_KLEPN - Experimental evidence at protein level: Swiss-Prot protein existence level 1. Binding protein with a strong affinity to the bleomycin family of antibiotics. Binds to CL990; an antimitotic-antibiotic compound. From Klebsiella pneumoniae.
   7541..7662    +  polyA_signal   SV40 poly(A) signal: SV40 polyadenylation signal
   7735..7751    -  protein_bind   lac operator: The lac repressor binds to the lac operator to inhibit transcription in E. coli. This inhibition can be relieved by adding lactose or isopropyl-β-D-thiogalactopyranoside (IPTG). lac repressor encoded by lacI
   7759..7789    -  promoter       lac promoter: promoter for the E. coli lac operon
   7804..7825    -  protein_bind   CAP binding site: CAP binding activates transcription in the presence of cAMP. E. coli catabolite activator protein
   7838..7930    -  CDS            lacI (fragment): lac repressor; lacI; The lac repressor binds to the lac operator to inhibit transcription in E. coli. This inhibition can be relieved by adding lactose or isopropyl-β-D-thiogalactopyranoside (IPTG).
   8113..8698    -  rep_origin     ori: high-copy-number ColE1/pMB1/pBR322/pUC origin of replication
   8869..9729    -  CDS            AmpR: β-lactamase; bla; confers resistance to ampicillin, carbenicillin, and related antibiotics
   9730..9834    -  promoter       AmpR promoter: bla
>Addgene plasmid #45205 | Hec1 mCherry Plk1 T210D | depositor full sequence | sequence record 62960 | Hec1 mCherry Plk1 T210D sequence 9865 bps
GACGGATCGGGAGATCTCCCGATCCCCTATGGTGCACTCTCAGTACAATCTGCTCTGATGCCGCATAGTT
AAGCCAGTATCTGCTCCCTGCTTGTGTGTTGGAGGTCGCTGAGTAGTGCGCGAGCAAAATTTAAGCTACA
ACAAGGCAAGGCTTGACCGACAATTGCATGAAGAATCTGCTTAGGGTTAGGCGTTTTGCGCTGCTTCGCG
ATGTACGGGCCAGATATACGCGTTGACATTGATTATTGACTAGTTATTAATAGTAATCAATTACGGGGTC
ATTAGTTCATAGCCCATATATGGAGTTCCGCGTTACATAACTTACGGTAAATGGCCCGCCTGGCTGACCG
CCCAACGACCCCCGCCCATTGACGTCAATAATGACGTATGTTCCCATAGTAACGCCAATAGGGACTTTCC
ATTGACGTCAATGGGTGGAGTATTTACGGTAAACTGCCCACTTGGCAGTACATCAAGTGTATCATATGCC
AAGTACGCCCCCTATTGACGTCAATGACGGTAAATGGCCCGCCTGGCATTATGCCCAGTACATGACCTTA
TGGGACTTTCCTACTTGGCAGTACATCTACGTATTAGTCATCGCTATTACCATGGTGATGCGGTTTTGGC
AGTACATCAATGGGCGTGGATAGCGGTTTGACTCACGGGGATTTCCAAGTCTCCACCCCATTGACGTCAA
TGGGAGTTTGTTTTGGCACCAAAATCAACGGGACTTTCCAAAATGTCGTAACAACTCCGCCCCATTGACG
CAAATGGGCGGTAGGCGTGTACGGTGGGAGGTCTATATAAGCAGAGCTCTCTGGCTAACTAGAGAACCCA
CTGCTTACTGGCTTATCGAAATTAATACGACTCACTATAGGGAGACCCAAGCTTGGCGCGCCGCCACCAT
GAAGCGCAGTTCAGTTTCCAGCGGTGGTGCTGGCCGCCTCTCCATGCAGGAGTTAAGATCCCAGGATGTA
AATAAACAAGGCCTCTATACCCCTCAAACCAAAGAGAAACCAACCTTTGGAAAGTTGAGTATAAACAAAC
CGACATCTGAAAGAAAAGTCTCGCTATTTGGCAAAAGAACTAGTGGACATGGATCCCGGAATAGTCAACT
TGGTATATTTTCCAGTTCTGAGAAAATCAAGGACCCGAGACCACTTAATGACAAAGCATTCATTCAGCAG
TGTATTCGACAACTCTGTGAGTTTCTTACAGAAAATGGTTATGCACATAATGTGTCCATGAAATCTCTAC
AAGCTCCCTCTGTTAAAGACTTCCTGAAGATCTTCACATTTCTTTATGGCTTCCTGTGCCCCTCATACGA
ACTTCCTGACACAAAGTTTGAAGAAGAGGTTCCAAGAATCTTTAAAGACCTTGGGTATCCTTTTGCACTA
TCCAAAAGCTCCATGTACACAGTGGGGGCTCCTCATACATGGCCTCACATTGTGGCAGCCTTAGTTTGGC
TAATAGACTGCATCAAGATACATACTGCCATGAAAGAAAGCTCACCTTTATTTGATGATGGGCAGCCTTG
GGGAGAAGAAACTGAAGATGGAATTATGCATAATAAGTTGTTTTTGGACTACACCATAAAATGCTATGAG
AGTTTTATGAGTGGTGCCGACAGCTTTGATGAGATGAATGCAGAGCTGCAGTCAAAACTGAAGGATTTAT
TTAATGTGGATGCTTTTAAGCTGGAATCATTAGAAGCAAAAAACAGAGCATTGAATGAACAGATTGCAAG
ATTGGAACAAGAAAGAGAAAAAGAACCGAATCGTCTAGAGTCGTTGAGAAAACTGAAGGCTTCCTTACAA
GGAGATGTTCAAAAGTATCAGGCATACATGAGCAATTTGGAGTCTCATTCAGCCATTCTTGACCAGAAAT
TAAATGGTCTCAATGAGGAAATTGCTAGAGTAGAACTAGAATGTGAAACAATAAAACAGGAGAACACTCG
ACTACAGAATATCATTGACAACCAGAAGTACTCAGTTGCAGACATTGAGCGAATAAATCATGAAAGAAAT
GAATTGCAGCAGACTATTAATAAATTAACCAAGGACCTGGAAGCTGAACAACAGAAGTTGTGGAATGAGG
AGTTAAAATATGCCAGAGGCAAAGAAGCGATTGAAACACAATTAGCAGAGTATCACAAATTGGCTAGAAA
ATTAAAACTTATTCCTAAAGGTGCTGAGAATTCCAAAGGTTATGACTTTGAAATTAAGTTTAATCCCGAG
GCTGGTGCCAACTGCCTTGTCAAATACAGGGCTCAAGTTTATGTACCTCTTAAGGAACTCCTGAATGAAA
CTGAAGAAGAAATTAATAAAGCCCTAAATAAAAAAATGGGTTTGGAGGATACTTTAGAACAATTGAATGC
AATGATAACAGAAAGCAAGAGAAGTGTGAGAACTCTGAAAGAAGAAGTTCAAAAGCTGGATGATCTTTAC
CAACAAAAAATTAAGGAAGCAGAGGAAGAGGATGAAAAATGTGCCAGTGAGCTTGAGTCCTTGGAGAAAC
ACAAGCACCTGCTAGAAAGTACTGTTAACCAGGGGCTCAGTGAAGCTATGAATGAATTAGATGCTGTTCA
GCGGGAATACCAACTAGTTGTGCAAACCACGACTGAAGAAAGACGAAAAGTGGGAAATAACTTGCAACGT
CTGTTAGAGATGGTTGCTACACATGTTGGGTCTGTAGAGAAACATCTTGAGGAGCAGATTGCTAAAGTTG
ATAGAGAATATGAAGAATGCATGTCAGAAGATCTCTCGGAAAATATTAAAGAGATTAGAGATAAGTATGA
GAAGAAAGCTACTCTAATTAAGTCTTCTGAAGAAGAGCTAGCATGCTTCGCCACCATGGTGAGCAAGGGC
GAGGAGGATAACATGGCCATCATCAAGGAGTTCATGCGCTTCAAGGTGCACATGGAGGGCTCCGTGAACG
GCCACGAGTTCGAGATCGAGGGCGAGGGCGAGGGCCGCCCCTACGAGGGCACCCAGACCGCCAAGCTGAA
GGTGACCAAGGGTGGCCCCCTGCCCTTCGCCTGGGACATCCTGTCCCCTCAGTTCATGTACGGCTCCAAG
GCCTACGTGAAGCACCCCGCCGACATCCCCGACTACTTGAAGCTGTCCTTCCCCGAGGGCTTCAAGTGGG
AGCGCGTGATGAACTTCGAGGACGGCGGCGTGGTGACCGTGACCCAGGACTCCTCCCTGCAGGACGGCGA
GTTCATCTACAAGGTGAAGCTGCGCGGCACCAACTTCCCCTCCGACGGCCCCGTAATGCAGAAGAAGACC
ATGGGCTGGGAGGCCTCCTCCGAGCGGATGTACCCCGAGGACGGCGCCCTGAAGGGCGAGATCAAGCAGA
GGCTGAAGCTGAAGGACGGCGGCCACTACGACGCTGAGGTCAAGACCACCTACAAGGCCAAGAAGCCCGT
GCAGCTGCCCGGCGCCTACAACGTCAACATCAAGTTGGACATCACCTCCCACAACGAGGACTACACCATC
GTGGAACAGTACGAACGCGCCGAGGGCCGCCACTCCACCGGCGGCATGGACGAGCTGTACAAGAGATCTC
GAGCTCAAGCTTCGAATTCGATGAGTGCTGCAGTGACTGCAGGGAAGCTGGCACGGGCACCGGCCGACCC
TGGGAAAGCCGGGGTCCCCGGAGTTGCAGCTCCCGGAGCTCCGGCGGCGGCTCCACCGGCGAAAGAGATC
CCGGAGGTCCTAGTGGACCCACGCAGCCGGCGGCGCTATGTGCGGGGCCGCTTTTTGGGCAAGGGCGGCT
TTGCCAAGTGCTTCGAGATCTCGGACGCGGACACCAAGGAGGTGTTCGCGGGCAAGATTGTGCCTAAGTC
TCTGCTGCTCAAGCCGCACCAGAGGGAGAAGATGTCCATGGAAATATCCATTCACCGCAGCCTCGCCCAC
CAGCACGTCGTAGGATTCCACGGCTTTTTCGAGGACAACGACTTCGTGTTCGTGGTGTTGGAGCTCTGCC
GCCGGAGGTCTCTCCTGGAGCTGCACAAGAGGAGGAAAGCCCTGACTGAGCCTGAGGCCCGATACTACCT
ACGGCAAATTGTGCTTGGCTGCCAGTACCTGCACCGAAACCGAGTTATTCATCGAGACCTCAAGCTGGGC
AACCTTTTCCTGAATGAAGATCTGGAGGTGAAAATAGGGGATTTTGGACTGGCAACCAAAGTCGAATATG
ACGGGGAGAGGAAGAAGGACCTGTGTGGGACTCCTAATTACATAGCTCCCGAGGTGCTGAGCAAGAAAGG
GCACAGTTTCGAGGTGGATGTGTGGTCCATTGGGTGTATCATGTATACCTTGTTAGTGGGCAAACCACCT
TTTGAGACTTCTTGCCTAAAAGAGACCTACCTCCGGATCAAGAAGAATGAATACAGTATTCCCAAGCACA
TCAACCCCGTGGCCGCCTCCCTCATCCAGAAGATGCTTCAGACAGATCCCACTGCCCGCCCAACCATTAA
CGAGCTGCTTAATGACGAGTTCTTTACTTCTGGCTATATCCCTGCCCGTCTCCCCATCACCTGCCTGACC
ATTCCACCAAGGTTTTCGATTGCTCCCAGCAGCCTGGACCCCAGCAACCGGAAGCCCCTCACAGTCCTCA
ATAAAGGCTTGGAGAACCCCCTGCCTGAGCGTCCCCGGGAAAAAGAAGAACCAGTGGTTCGAGAGACAGG
TGAGGTGGTCGACTGCCACCTCAGTGACATGCTGCAGCAGCTGCACAGTGTCAATGCCTCCAAGCCCTCG
GAGCGTGGGCTGGTCAGGCAAGAGGAGGCTGAGGATCCTGCCTGCATCCCCATCTTCTGGGTCAGCAAGT
GGGTGGACTATTCGGACAAGTACGGCCTTGGGTATCAGCTCTGTGATAACAGCGTGGGGGTGCTCTTCAA
TGACTCAACACGCCTCATCCTCTACAATGATGGTGACAGCCTGCAGTACATAGAGCGTGACGGCACTGAG
TCCTACCTCACCGTGAGTTCCCATCCCAACTCCTTGATGAAGAAGATCACCCTCCTTAAATATTTCCGCA
ATTACATGAGCGAGCACTTGCTGAAGGCAGGTGCCAACATCACGCCGCGCGAAGGTGATGAGCTCGCCCG
GCTGCCCTACCTACGGACCTGGTTCCGCACCCGCAGCGCCATCATCCTGCACCTCAGCAACGGCAGCGTG
CAGATCAACTTCTTCCAGGATCACACCAAGCTCATCTTGTGCCCACTGATGGCAGCCGTGACCTACATCG
ACGAGAAGCGGGACTTCCGCACATACCGCCTGAGTCTCCTGGAGGAGTACGGCTGCTGCAAGGAGCTGGC
CAGCCGGCTCCGCTACGCCCGCACTATGGTGGACAAGCTGCTGAGCTCACGCTCGGCCAGCAACCGTCTC
AAGGCCTCCTAAGAATCTAGAGGGCCCTATTCTATAGTGTCACCTAAATGCTAGAGCTCGCTGATCAGCC
TCGACTGTGCCTTCTAGTTGCCAGCCATCTGTTGTTTGCCCCTCCCCCGTGCCTTCCTTGACCCTGGAAG
GTGCCACTCCCACTGTCCTTTCCTAATAAAATGAGGAAATTGCATCGCATTGTCTGAGTAGGTGTCATTC
TATTCTGGGGGGTGGGGTGGGGCAGGACAGCAAGGGGGAGGATTGGGAAGACAATAGCAGGCATGCTGGG
GATGCGGTGGGCTCTATGGCTTCTGAGGCGGAAAGAACCAGCTGGGGCTCTAGGGGGTATCCCC
[124 nt withheld, positions 5735-5858]
C
[91 nt withheld, positions 5860-5950]
A
[49 nt withheld, positions 5952-6000]
CCTTTGACGTTGGAGTCCACGTTCTTT
[37 nt withheld, positions 6028-6064]
ACCCTATCTCGGTCTATTCTTTTGATTTATAAGGGATTTTGCCGATTTCGGCCTATTGGTTAAAAAATGA
GCTGATTTAACAAAAATTTAACGCGAATTAATTCTGTGGAATGTGTGTCAGTTAGGGTGTGGAAAGTCCC
CAGGCTCCCCAGCAGGCAGAAGTATGCAAAGCATGCATCTCAATTAGTCAGCAACCAGGTGTGGAAAGTC
CCCAGGCTCCCCAGCAGGCAGAAGTATGCAAAGCATGCATCTCAATTAGTCAGCAACCATAGTCCCGCCC
CTAACTCCGCCCATCCCGCCCCTAACTCCGCCCAGTTCCGCCCATTCTCCGCCCCATGGCTGACTAATTT
TTTTTATTTATGCAGAGGCCGAGGCCGCCTCTGCCTCTGAGCTATTCCAGAAGTAGTGAGGAGGCTTTTT
TGGAGGCCTAGGCTTTTGCAAAAAGCTCCCGGGAGCTTGTATATCCATTTTCGGATCTGATCAAGAGACA
GGATGAGGATCGTTTCGCATGATTGAACAAGATGGATTGCACGCAGGTTCTCCGGCCGCTTGGGTGGAGA
GGCTATTCGGCTATGACTGGGCACAACAGACAATCGGCTGCTCTGATGCCGCCGTGTTCCGGCTGTCAGC
GCAGGGGCGCCCGGTTCTTTTTGTCAAGACCGACCTGTCCGGTGCCCTGAATGAACTGCAGGACGAGGCA
GCGCGGCTATCGTGGCTGGCCACGACGGGCGTTCCTTGCGCAGCTGTGCTCGACGTTGTCACTGAAGCGG
GAAGGGACTGGCTGCTATTGGGCGAAGTGCCGGGGCAGGATCTCCTGTCATCTCACCTTGCTCCTGCCGA
GAAAGTATCCATCATGGCTGATGCAATGCGGCGGCTGCATACGCTTGATCCGGCTACCTGCCCATTCGAC
CACCAAGCGAAACATCGCATCGAGCGAGCACGTACTCGGATGGAAGCCGGTCTTGTCGATCAGGATGATC
TGGACGAAGAGCATCAGGGGCTCGCGCCAGCCGAACTGTTCGCCAGGCTCAAGGCGCGCATGCCCGACGG
CGAGGATCTCGTCGTGACCCATGGCGATGCCTGCTTGCCGAATATCATGGTGGAAAATGGCCGCTTTTCT
GGATTCATCGACTGTGGCCGGCTGGGTGTGGCGGACCGCTATCAGGACATAGCGTTGGCTACCCGTGATA
TTGCTGAAGAGCTTGGCGGCGAATGGGCTGACCGCTTCCTCGTGCTTTACGGTATCGCCGCTCCCGATTC
GCAGCGCATCGCCTTCTATCGCCTTCTTGACGAGTTCTTCTGAGCGGGACTCTGGGGTTCGAAATGACCG
ACCAAGCGACGCCCAACCTGCCATCACGAGATTTCGATTCCACCGCCGCCTTCTATGAAAGGTTGGGCTT
CGGAATCGTTTTCCGGGACGCCGGCTGGATGATCCTCCAGCGCGGGGATCTCATGCTGGAGTTCTTCGCC
CACCCCAACTTGTTTATTGCAGCTTATAATGGTTACAAATAAAGCAATAGCATCACAAATTTCACAAATA
AAGCATTTTTTTCACTGCATTCTAGTTGTGGTTTGTCCAAACTCATCAATGTATCTTATCATGTCTGTAT
ACCGTCGACCTCTAGCTAGAGCTTGGCGTAATCATGGTCATAGCTGTTTCCTGTGTGAAATTGTTATCCG
CTCACAATTCCACACAACATACGAGCCGGAAGCATAAAGTGTAAAGCCTGGGGTGCCTAATGAGTGAGCT
AACTCACATTAATTGCGTTGCGCTCACTGCCCGCTTTCCAGTCGGGAAACCTGTCGTGCCAGCTGCATTA
ATGAATCGGCCAACGCGCGGGGAGAGGCGGTTTGCGTATTGGGCGCTCTTCCGCTTCCTCGCTCACTGAC
TCGCTGCGCTCGGTCGTTCGGCTGCGGCGAGCGGTATCAGCTCACTCAAAGGCGGTAATACGGTTATCCA
CAGAATCAGGGGATAACGCAGGAAAGAACATGTGAGCAAAAGGCCAGCAAAAGGCCAGGAACCGTAAAAA
GGCCGCGTTGCTGGCGTTTTTCCATAGGCTCCGCCCCCCTGACGAGCATCACAAAAATCGACGCTCAAGT
CAGAGGTGGCGAAACCCGACAGGACTATAAAGATACCAGGCGTTTCCCCCTGGAAGCTCCCTCGTGCGCT
CTCCTGTTCCGACCCTGCCGCTTACCGGATACCTGTCCGCCTTTCTCCCTTCGGGAAGCGTGGCGCTTTC
TCATAGCTCACGCTGTAGGTATCTCAGTTCGGTGTAGGTCGTTCGCTCCAAGCTGGGCTGTGTGCACGAA
CCCCCCGTTCAGCCCGACCGCTGCGCCTTATCCGGTAACTATCGTCTTGAGTCCAACCCGGTAAGACACG
ACTTATCGCCACTGGCAGCAGCCACTGGTAACAGGATTAGCAGAGCGAGGTATGTAGGCGGTGCTACAGA
GTTCTTGAAGTGGTGGCCTAACTACGGCTACACTAGAAGAACAGTATTTGGTATCTGCGCTCTGCTGAAG
CCAGTTACCTTCGGAAAAAGAGTTGGTAGCTCTTGATCCGGCAAACAAACCACCGCTGGTAGCGGTTTTT
TTGTTTGCAAGCAGCAGATTACGCGCAGAAAAAAAGGATCTCAAGAAGATCCTTTGATCTTTTCTACGGG
GTCTGACGCTCAGTGGAACGAAAACTCACGTTAAGGGATTTTGGTCATGAGATTATCAAAAAGGATCTTC
ACCTAGATCCTTTTAAATTAAAAATGAAGTTTTAAATCAATCTAAAGTATATATGAGTAAACTTGGTCTG
ACAGTTACCAATGCTTAATCAGTGAGGCACCTATCTCAGCGATCTGTCTATTTCGTTCATCCATAGTTGC
CTGACTCCCCGTCGTGTAGATAACTACGATACGGGAGGGCTTACCATCTGGCCCCAGTGCTGCAATGATA
CCGCGAGACCCACGCTCACCGGCTCCAGATTTATCAGCAATAAACCAGCCAGCCGGAAGGGCCGAGCGCA
GAAGTGGTCCTGCAACTTTATCCGCCTCCATCCAGTCTATTAATTGTTGCCGGGAAGCTAGAGTAAGTAG
TTCGCCAGTTAATAGTTTGCGCAACGTTGTTGCCATTGCTACAGGCATCGTGGTGTCACGCTCGTCGTTT
GGTATGGCTTCATTCAGCTCCGGTTCCCAACGATCAAGGCGAGTTACATGATCCCCCATGTTGTGCAAAA
AAGCGGTTAGCTCCTTCGGTCCTCCGATCGTTGTCAGAAGTAAGTTGGCCGCAGTGTTATCACTCATGGT
TATGGCAGCACTGCATAATTCTCTTACTGTCATGCCATCCGTAAGATGCTTTTCTGTGACTGGTGAGTAC
TCAACCAAGTCATTCTGAGAATAGTGTATGCGGCGACCGAGTTGCTCTTGCCCGGCGTCAATACGGGATA
ATACCGCGCCACATAGCAGAACTTTAAAAGTGCTCATCATTGGAAAACGTTCTTCGGGGCGAAAACTCTC
AAGGATCTTACCGCTGTTGAGATCCAGTTCGATGTAACCCACTCGTGCACCCAACTGATCTTCAGCATCT
TTTACTTTCACCAGCGTTTCTGGGTGAGCAAAAACAGGAAGGCAAAATGCCGCAAAAAAGGGAATAAGGG
CGACACGGAAATGTTGAATACTCATACTCTTCCTTTTTCAATATTATTGAAGCATTTATCAGGGTTATTG
TCTCATGAGCGGATACATATTTGAATGTATTTAGAAAAATAAACAAATAGGGGTTCCGCGCACATTTCCC
CGAAAAGTGCCACCTGACGTC
