>Addgene plasmid #45205 | Hec1 mCherry Plk1 T210D | addgene partial sequence | sequence record 64498 | mCherry-F 5'-ccccgtaatgcagaagaaga-3'
CTCCTCCGAGCGGATGTACCCCGAGGACGGCGCCCTGAAGGGCGAGATCAAGCAGAGGCTGAAGCTGAAG
GACGGCGGCCACTACGACGCTGAGGTCAAGACCACCTACAAGGCCAAGAAGCCCGTGCAGCTGCCCGGCG
CCTACAACGTCAACATCAAGTTGGACATCACCTCCCACAACGAGGACTACACCATCGTGGAACAGTACGA
ACGCGCCGAGGGCCGCCACTCCACCGGCGGCATGGACGAGCTGTACAAGAGATCTCGAGCTCAAGCTTCG
AATTCGATGAGTGCTGCAGTGACTGCAGGGAAGCTGGCACGGGCACCGGCCGACCCTGGGAAAGCCGGGG
TCCCCGGAGTTGCAGCTCCCGGAGCTCCGGCGGCGGCTCCACCGGCGAAAGAGATCCCGGAGGTCCTAGT
GGACCCACGCAGCCGGCGGCGCTATGTGCGGGGCCGCTTTTTGGGCAAGGGCGGCTTTGCCAAGTGCTTC
GAGATCTCGGACGCGGACACCAAGGAGGTGTTCGCGGGCAAGATTGTGCCTAAGTCTCTGCTGCTCAAGC
CGCACCAGAGGGAGAAGATGTCCATGGAAATATCCATTCACCGCAGCCTCGCCCACCAGCACGTCGTAGG
ATTCCACGGCTTTTTCGAGGACAACGACTTCGTGTTCGTGGTGTTGGAGCTCTGCCGCCGGAGGTCTCTC
CTGGAGCTGCACAAGAGGAGGAAAGCCCTGACTGAGCCTGAGGCCCGATACTACCTACGGCAAATTGTGC
TTGGCTGCCAGTACCTGCACCGAAACCGAGTTATTCATCGAGACCTCAAGCTGGGCAACCTTTTCCTGAA
TGAAGATCTGGAGGTGAAAATAGGGGATTTTGGACTGGCAACCAAAGTCGAATATGACGGGGAGAGGAAG
AAGGACCTGTGTGGGACTCCTAATTACATAGCTCCCGAGGTGCTGA
