>Addgene plasmid #45205 | Hec1 mCherry Plk1 T210D | addgene partial sequence | sequence record 64502 | mCherry-R 5'-TTGGTCACCTTCAGCTTGG-3'
GGGCGGCCCTCGCCCTCGCCCTCGATCTCGAACTCGTGGCCGTTCACGGAGCCCTCCATGTGCACCTTGA
AGCGCATGAACTCCTTGATGATGGCCATGTTATCCTCCTCGCCCTTGCTCACCATGGTGGCGAAGCATGC
TAGCTCTTCTTCAGAAGACTTAATTAGAGTAGCTTTCTTCTCATACTTATCTCTAATCTCTTTAATATTT
TCCGAGAGATCTTCTGACATGCATTCTTCATATTCTCTATCAACTTTAGCAATCTGCTCCTCAAGATGTT
TCTCTACAGACCCAACATGTGTAGCAACCATCTCTAACAGACGTTGCAAGTTATTTCCCACTTTTCGTCT
TTCTTCAGTCGTGGTTTGCACAACTAGTTGGTATTCCCGCTGAACAGCATCTAATTCATTCATAGCTTCA
CTGAGCCCCTGGTTAACAGTACTTTCTAGCAGGTGCTTGTGTTTCTCCAAGGACTCAAGCTCACTGGCAC
ATTTTTCATCCTCTTCCTCTGCTTCCTTAATTTTTTGTTGGTAAAGATCATCCAGCTTTTGAACTTCTTC
TTTCAGAGTTCTCACACTTCTCTTGCTTTCTGTTATCATTGCATTCAATTGTTCTAAAGTATCCTCCAAA
CCCATTTTTTTATTTAGGGCTTTATTAATTTCTTCTTCAGTTTCATTCAGGAGTTCCTTAAGAGGTACAT
AAACTTGAGCCCTGTATTTGACAAGGCAGTTGGCACCAGCCTCGGGATTAAACTTAATTTCAAAGTCATA
ACCTTTGGAATTCTCAGCACCTTTAGGAATAAGTTTTAATTTTCTAGCCAATTTGTGATACTCTGCTAAT
TGTGTTTCAATCGCTTCTTTGCCTCTGGCATATTT
